>Addgene plasmid #77077 | PFKM gRNA (BRDN0001149314) | addgene full sequence | sequence record 187070 | Addgene Assembled Sequence
CCCGGGTGCAAAGATGGATAAAGTTTTAAACAGAGAGGAATCTTTGCAGCTAATGGACCTTCTAGGTCTT
GAAAGGAGTGGGAATTGGCTCCGGTGCCCGTCAGTGGGCAGAGCGCACATCGCCCACAGTCCCCGAGAAG
TTGGGGGGAGGGGTCGGCAATTGATCCGGTGCCTAGAGAAGGTGGCGCGGGGTAAACTGGGAAAGTGATG
TCGTGTACTGGCTCCGCCTTTTTCCCGAGGGTGGGGGAGAACCGTATATAAGTGCAGTAGTCGCCGTGAA
CGTTCTTTTTCGCAACGGGTTTGCCGCCAGAACACAGGTAAGTGCCGTGTGTGGTTCCCGCGGGCCTGGC
CTCTTTACGGGTTATGGCCCTTGCGTGCCTTGAATTACTTCCACCTGGCTGCAGTACGTGATTCTTGATC
CCGAGCTTCGGGTTGGAAGTGGGTGGGAGAGTTCGAGGCCTTGCGCTTAAGGAGCCCCTTCGCCTCGTGC
TTGAGTTGAGGCCTGGCCTGGGCGCTGGGGCCGCCGCGTGCGAATCTGGTGGCACCTTCGCGCCTGTCTC
GCTGCTTTCGATAAGTCTCTAGCCATTTAAAATTTTTGATGACCTGCTGCGACGCTTTTTTTCTGGCAAG
ATAGTCTTGTAAATGCGGGCCAAGATCTGCACACTGGTATTTCGGTTTTTGGGGCCGCGGGCGGCGACGG
GGCCCGTGCGTCCCAGCGCACATGTTCGGCGAGGCGGGGCCTGCGAGCGCGGCCACCGAGAATCGGACGG
GGGTAGTCTCAAGCTGGCCGGCCTGCTCTGGTGCCTGGCCTCGCGCCGCCGTGTATCGCCCCGCCCTGGG
CGGCAAGGCTGGCCCGGTCGGCACCAGTTGCGTGAGCGGAAAGATGGCCGCTTCCCGGCCCTGCTGCAGG
GAGCTCAAAATGGAGGACGCGGCGCTCGGGAGAGCGGGCGGGTGAGTCACCCACACAAAGGAAAAGGGCC
TTTCCGTCCTCAGCCGTCGCTTCATGTGACTCCACGGAGTACCGGGCGCCGTCCAGGCACCTCGATTAGT
TCTCGAGCTTTTGGAGTACGTCGTCTTTAGGTTGGGGGGAGGGGTTTTATGCGATGGAGTTTCCCCACAC
TGAGTGGGTGGAGACTGAAGTTAGGCCAGCTTGGCACTTGATGTAATTCTCCTTGGAATTTGCCCTTTTT
GAGTTTGGATCTTGGTTCATTCTCAAGCCTCAGACAGTGGTTCAAAGTTTTTTTCTTCCATTTCAGGTGT
CGTGACGTACGGCCACCATGACCGAGTACAAGCCCACGGTGCGCCTCGCCACCCGCGACGACGTCCCCAG
GGCCGTACGCACCCTCGCCGCCGCGTTCGCCGACTACCCCGCCACGCGCCACACCGTCGATCCGGACCGC
CACATCGAGCGGGTCACCGAGCTGCAAGAACTCTTCCTCACGCGCGTCGGGCTCGACATCGGCAAGGTGT
GGGTCGCGGACGACGGCGCCGCCGTGGCGGTCTGGACCACGCCGGAGAGCGTCGAAGCGGGGGCGGTGTT
CGCCGAGATCGGCCCGCGCATGGCCGAGTTGAGCGGTTCCCGGCTGGCCGCGCAGCAACAGATGGAAGGC
CTCCTGGCGCCGCACCGGCCCAAGGAGCCCGCGTGGTTCCTGGCCACCGTCGGAGTCTCGCCCGACCACC
AGGGCAAGGGTCTGGGCAGCGCCGTCGTGCTCCCCGGAGTGGAGGCGGCCGAGCGCGCCGGGGTGCCCGC
CTTCCTGGAGACCTCCGCGCCCCGCAACCTCCCCTTCTACGAGCGGCTCGGCTTCACCGTCACCGCCGAC
GTCGAGGTGCCCGAAGGACCGCGCACCTGGTGCATGACCCGCAAGCCCGGTGCCTGAACGCGTTAAGTCG
ACAATCAACCTCTGGATTACAAAATTTGTGAAAGATTGACTGGTATTCTTAACTATGTTGCTCCTTTTAC
GCTATGTGGATACGCTGCTTTAATGCCTTTGTATCATGCTATTGCTTCCCGTATGGCTTTCATTTTCTCC
TCCTTGTATAAATCCTGGTTGCTGTCTCTTTATGAGGAGTTGTGGCCCGTTGTCAGGCAACGTGGCGTGG
TGTGCACTGTGTTTGCTGACGCAACCCCCACTGGTTGGGGCATTGCCACCACCTGTCAGCTCCTTTCCGG
GACTTTCGCTTTCCCCCTCCCTATTGCCACGGCGGAACTCATCGCCGCCTGCCTTGCCCGCTGCTGGACA
GGGGCTCGGCTGTTGGGCACTGACAATTCCGTGGTGTTGTCGGGGAAATCATCGTCCTTTCCTTGGCTGC
TCGCCTGTGTTGCCACCTGGATTCTGCGCGGGACGTCCTTCTGCTACGTCCCTTCGGCCCTCAATCCAGC
GGACCTTCCTTCCCGCGGCCTGCTGCCGGCTCTGCGGCCTCTTCCGCGTCTTCGCCTTCGCCCTCAGACG
AGTCGGATCTCCCTTTGGGCCGCCTCCCCGCGTCGACTTTAAGACCAATGACTTACAAGGCAGCTGTAGA
TCTTAGCCACTTTTTAAAAGAAAAGGGGGGACTGGAAGGGCTAATTCACTCCCAACGAAGACAAGATCTG
CTTTTTGCTTGTACTGGGTCTCTCTGGTTAGACCAGATCTGAGCCTGGGAGCTCTCTGGCTAACTAGGGA
ACCCACTGCTTAAGCCTCAATAAAGCTTGCCTTGAGTGCTTCAAGTAGTGTGTGCCCGTCTGTTGTGTGA
CTCTGGTAACTAGAGATCCCTCAGACCCTTTTAGTCAGTGTGGAAAATCTCTAGCAGTACGTATAGTAGT
TCATGTCATCTTATTATTCAGTATTTATAACTTGCAAAGAAATGAATATCAGAGAGTGAGAGGAACTTGT
TTATTGCAGCTTATAATGGTTACAAATAAAGCAATAGCATCACAAATTTCACAAATAAAGCATTTTTTTC
ACTGCATTCTAGTTGTGGTTTGTCCAAACTCATCAATGTATCTTATCATGTCTGGCTCTAGCTATCCCGC
CCCTAACTCCGCCCATCCCGCCCCTAACTCCGCCCAGTTCCGCCCATTCTCCGCCCCATGGCTGACTAAT
TTTTTTTATTTATGCAGAGGCCGAGGCCGCCTCGGCCTCTGAGCTATTCCAGAAGTAGTGAGGAGGCTTT
TTTGGAGGCCTAGGGACGTACCCAATTCGCCCTATAGTGAGTCGTATTACGCGCGCTCACTGGCCGTCGT
TTTACAACGTCGTGACTGGGAAAACCCTGGCGTTACCCAACTTAATCGCCTTGCAGCACATCCCCCTTTC
GCCAGCTGGCGTAATAGCGAAGAGGCCCGCACCGATCGCCCTTCCCAACAGTTGCGCAGCCTGAATGGCG
AATGGG
[124 nt withheld, positions 3367-3490]
C
[91 nt withheld, positions 3492-3582]
A
[49 nt withheld, positions 3584-3632]
CCTTTGACGTTGGAGTCCACGTTCTTT
[37 nt withheld, positions 3660-3696]
ACCCTATCTCGGTCTATTCTTTTGATTTATAAGGGATTTTGCCGATTTCGGCCTATTGGTTAAAAAATGA
GCTGATTTAACAAAAATTTAACGCGAATTTTAACAAAATATTAACGCTTACAATTTAGGTGGCACTTTTC
GGGGAAATGTGCGCGGAACCCCTATTTGTTTATTTTTCTAAATACATTCAAATATGTATCCGCTCATGAG
ACAATAACCCTGATAAATGCTTCAATAATATTGAAAAAGGAAGAGTATGAGTATTCAACATTTCCGTGTC
GCCCTTATTCCCTTTTTTGCGGCATTTTGCCTTCCTGTTTTTGCTCACCCAGAAACGCTGGTGAAAGTAA
AAGATGCTGAAGATCAGTTGGGTGCACGAGTGGGTTACATCGAACTGGATCTCAACAGCGGTAAGATCCT
TGAGAGTTTTCGCCCCGAAGAACGTTTTCCAATGATGAGCACTTTTAAAGTTCTGCTATGTGGCGCGGTA
TTATCCCGTATTGACGCCGGGCAAGAGCAACTCGGTCGCCGCATACACTATTCTCAGAATGACTTGGTTG
AGTACTCACCAGTCACAGAAAAGCATCTTACGGATGGCATGACAGTAAGAGAATTATGCAGTGCTGCCAT
AACCATGAGTGATAACACTGCGGCCAACTTACTTCTGACAACGATCGGAGGACCGAAGGAGCTAACCGCT
TTTTTGCACAACATGGGGGATCATGTAACTCGCCTTGATCGTTGGGAACCGGAGCTGAATGAAGCCATAC
CAAACGACGAGCGTGACACCACGATGCCTGTAGCAATGGCAACAACGTTGCGCAAACTATTAACTGGCGA
ACTACTTACTCTAGCTTCCCGGCAACAATTAATAGACTGGATGGAGGCGGATAAAGTTGCAGGACCACTT
CTGCGCTCGGCCCTTCCGGCTGGCTGGTTTATTGCTGATAAATCTGGAGCCGGTGAGCGTGGGTCTCGCG
GTATCATTGCAGCACTGGGGCCAGATGGTAAGCCCTCCCGTATCGTAGTTATCTACACGACGGGGAGTCA
GGCAACTATGGATGAACGAAATAGACAGATCGCTGAGATAGGTGCCTCACTGATTAAGCATTGGTAACTG
TCAGACCAAGTTTACTCATATATACTTTAGATTGATTTAAAACTTCATTTTTAATTTAAAAGGATCTAGG
TGAAGATCCTTTTTGATAATCTCATGACCAAAATCCCTTAACGTGAGTTTTCGTTCCACTGAGCGTCAGA
CCCCGTAGAAAAGATCAAAGGATCTTCTTGAGATCCTTTTTTTCTGCGCGTAATCTGCTGCTTGCAAACA
AAAAAACCACCGCTACCAGCGGTGGTTTGTTTGCCGGATCAAGAGCTACCAACTCTTTTTCCGAAGGTAA
CTGGCTTCAGCAGAGCGCAGATACCAAATACTGTTCTTCTAGTGTAGCCGTAGTTAGGCCACCACTTCAA
GAACTCTGTAGCACCGCCTACATACCTCGCTCTGCTAATCCTGTTACCAGTGGCTGCTGCCAGTGGCGAT
AAGTCGTGTCTTACCGGGTTGGACTCAAGACGATAGTTACCGGATAAGGCGCAGCGGTCGGGCTGAACGG
GGGGTTCGTGCACACAGCCCAGCTTGGAGCGAACGACCTACACCGAACTGAGATACCTACAGCGTGAGCT
ATGAGAAAGCGCCACGCTTCCCGAAGGGAGAAAGGCGGACAGGTATCCGGTAAGCGGCAGGGTCGGAACA
GGAGAGCGCACGAGGGAGCTTCCAGGGGGAAACGCCTGGTATCTTTATAGTCCTGTCGGGTTTCGCCACC
TCTGACTTGAGCGTCGATTTTTGTGATGCTCGTCAGGGGGGCGGAGCCTATGGAAAAACGCCAGCAACGC
GGCCTTTTTACGGTTCCTGGCCTTTTGCTGGCCTTTTGCTCACATGTTCTTTCCTGCGTTATCCCCTGAT
TCTGTGGATAACCGTATTACCGCCTTTGAGTGAGCTGATACCGCTCGCCGCAGCCGAACGACCGAGCGCA
GCGAGTCAGTGAGCGAGGAAGCGGAAGAGCGCCCAATACGCAAACCGCCTCTCCCCGCGCGTTGGCCGAT
TCATTAATGCAGCTGGCACGACAGGTTTCCCGACTGGAAAGCGGGCAGTGAGCGCAACGCAATTAATGTG
AGTTAGCTCACTCATTAGGCACCCCAGGCTTTACACTTTATGCTTCCGGCTCGTATGTTGTGTGGAATTG
TGAGCGGATAACAATTTCACACAGGAAACAGCTATGACCATGATTACGCCAAGCGCGCAATTAACCCTCA
CTAAAGGGAACAAAAGCTGGAGCTGCAAGCTTAATGTAGTCTTATGCAATACTCTTGTAGTCTTGCAACA
TGGTAACGATGAGTTAGCAACATGCCTTACAAGGAGAGAAAAAGCACCGTGCATGCCGATTGGTGGAAGT
AAGGTGGTACGATCGTGCCTTATTAGGAAGGCAACAGACGGGTCTGACATGGATTGGACGAACCACTGAA
TTGCCGCATTGCAGAGATATTGTATTTAAGTGCCTAGCTCGATACATAAACGGGTCTCTCTGGTTAGACC
AGATCTGAGCCTGGGAGCTCTCTGGCTAACTAGGGAACCCACTGCTTAAGCCTCAATAAAGCTTGCCTTG
AGTGCTTCAAGTAGTGTGTGCCCGTCTGTTGTGTGACTCTGGTAACTAGAGATCCCTCAGACCCTTTTAG
TCAGTGTGGAAAATCTCTAGCAGTGGCGCCCGAACAGGGACTTGAAAGCGAAAGGGAAACCAGAGGAGCT
CTCTCGACGCAGGACTCGGCTTGCTGAAGCGCGCACGGCAAGAGGCGAGGGGCGGCGACTGGTGAGTACG
CCAAAAATTTTGACTAGCGGAGGCTAGAAGGAGAGAGATGGGTGCGAGAGCGTCAGTATTAAGCGGGGGA
GAATTAGATCGCGATGGGAAAAAATTCGGTTAAGGCCAGGGGGAAAGAAAAAATATAAATTAAAACATAT
AGTATGGGCAAGCAGGGAGCTAGAACGATTCGCAGTTAATCCTGGCCTGTTAGAAACATCAGAAGGCTGT
AGACAAATACTGGGACAGCTACAACCATCCCTTCAGACAGGATCAGAAGAACTTAGATCATTATATAATA
CAGTAGCAACCCTCTATTGTGTGCATCAAAGGATAGAGATAAAAGACACCAAGGAAGCTTTAGACAAGAT
AGAGGAAGAGCAAAACAAAAGTAAGACCACCGCACAGCAAGCGGCCGCTGATCTTCAGACCTGGAGGAGG
AGATATGAGGGACAATTGGAGAAGTGAATTATATAAATATAAAGTAGTAAAAATTGAACCATTAGGAGTA
GCACCCACCAAGGCAAAGAGAAGAGTGGTGCAGAGAGAAAAAAGAGCAGTGGGAATAGGAGCTTTGTTCC
TTGGGTTCTTGGGAGCAGCAGGAAGCACTATGGGCGCAGCGTCAATGACGCTGACGGTACAGGCCAGACA
ATTATTGTCTGGTATAGTGCAGCAGCAGAACAATTTGCTGAGGGCTATTGAGGCGCAACAGCATCTGTTG
CAACTCACAGTCTGGGGCATCAAGCAGCTCCAGGCAAGAATCCTGGCTGTGGAAAGATACCTAAAGGATC
AACAGCTCCTGGGGATTTGGGGTTGCTCTGGAAAACTCATTTGCACCACTGCTGTGCCTTGGAATGCTAG
TTGGAGTAATAAATCTCTGGAACAGATTTGGAATCACACGACCTGGATGGAGTGGGACAGAGAAATTAAC
AATTACACAAGCTTAATACACTCCTTAATTGAAGAATCGCAAAACCAGCAAGAAAAGAATGAACAAGAAT
TATTGGAATTAGATAAATGGGCAAGTTTGTGGAATTGGTTTAACATAACAAATTGGCTGTGGTATATAAA
ATTATTCATAATGATAGTAGGAGGCTTGGTAGGTTTAAGAATAGTTTTTGCTGTACTTTCTATAGTGAAT
AGAGTTAGGCAGGGATATTCACCATTATCGTTTCAGACCCACCTCCCAACCCCGAGGGGACCCAGAGAGG
GCCTATTTCCCATGATTCCTTCATATTTGCATATACGATACAAGGCTGTTAGAGAGATAATTAGAATTAA
TTTGACTGTAAACACAAAGATATTAGTACAAAATACGTGACGTAGAAAGTAATAATTTCTTGGGTAGTTT
GCAGTTTTAAAATTATGTTTTAAAATGGACTATCATATGCTTACCGTAACTTGAAAGTATTTCGATTTCT
TGGCTTTATATATCTTGTGGAAAGGACGAAACACCGAAGGACTTTCGGGAACGAGAGTTTTAGAGCTAGA
AATAGCAAGTTAAAATAAGGCTAGTCCGTTATCAACTTGAAAAAGTGGCACCGAGTCGGTGCTTTTTTAA
GCTTGGCGTAACTAGATCTTGAGACAAATGGCAGTATTCATCCACAATTTTAAAAGAAAAGGGGGGATTG
GGGGGTACAGTGCAGGGGAAAGAATAGTAGACATAATAGCAACAGACATACAAACTAAAGAATTACAAAA
ACAAATTACAAAAATTCAAAATTTTCGGGTTTATTACAGGGACAGCAGAGATCCACTTTGGCGCCGGCTC
GAGGGGG
Features (pLannotate 1.2.2; 29 found; start..end, strand, type, name):
     14..80      +  CDS            small t antigen (fragment): SV40 (simian virus 40) small t antigen
    106..317     +  promoter       EF-1α core promoter: core promoter for human elongation factor EF-1α
    318..1256    +  intron         EF-1α intron A: intron upstream of the start codon of human EF-1α
   1278..1877    +  CDS            PuroR (fragment): puromycin N-acetyltransferase; pac from Streptomyces; confers resistance to puromycin
   1893..2481    +  misc_feature   WPRE: woodchuck hepatitis virus posttranscriptional regulatory element
   2532..2551    +  misc_feature   cPPT/CTS (fragment): central polypurine tract and central termination sequence of HIV-1
   2553..2786    +  LTR            3' LTR (ΔU3): self-inactivating 3' long terminal repeat (LTR) from HIV-1
   2864..2985    +  polyA_signal   SV40 poly(A) signal: SV40 polyadenylation signal
   3025..3160    +  rep_origin     SV40 ori: SV40 origin of replication
   3181..3199    -  promoter       T7 promoter: promoter for bacteriophage T7 RNA polymerase
   3207..3362    +  CDS            lacZα (fragment): LacZα fragment of β-galactosidase; lacZ fragment
   3367..3795    +  rep_origin     f1 ori (sequence partly withheld): f1 bacteriophage origin of replication; arrow indicates direction of (+) strand synthesis
   3848..3952    +  promoter       AmpR promoter: bla
   3953..4813    +  CDS            AmpR: β-lactamase; bla; confers resistance to ampicillin, carbenicillin, and related antibiotics
   4984..5572    +  rep_origin     ori: high-copy-number ColE1/pMB1/pBR322/pUC origin of replication
   5755..5847    +  CDS            lacI (fragment): lac repressor; lacI; The lac repressor binds to the lac operator to inhibit transcription in E. coli. This inhibition can be relieved by adding lactose or isopropyl-β-D-thiogalactopyranoside (IPTG).
   5860..5881    +  protein_bind   CAP binding site: CAP binding activates transcription in the presence of cAMP. E. coli catabolite activator protein
   5896..5926    +  promoter       lac promoter: promoter for the E. coli lac operon
   5934..5950    +  protein_bind   lac operator: The lac repressor binds to the lac operator to inhibit transcription in E. coli. This inhibition can be relieved by adding lactose or isopropyl-β-D-thiogalactopyranoside (IPTG). lac repressor encoded by lacI
   5995..6013    +  promoter       T3 promoter: promoter for bacteriophage T3 RNA polymerase
   6041..6267    +  promoter       RSV promoter: Rous sarcoma virus enhancer/promoter
   6268..6448    +  LTR            5' LTR (truncated): truncated 5' long terminal repeat (LTR) from HIV-1
   6495..6620    +  misc_feature   HIV-1 Ψ: packaging signal of human immunodeficiency virus type 1
   6604..6967    +  CDS            HIV-1 gag (fragment): gag protein from human immunodeficiency virus 1; gag
   7113..7346    +  misc_feature   RRE: The Rev response element (RRE) of HIV-1 allows for Rev-dependent mRNA export from the nucleus to the cytoplasm.
   7723..7749    +  CDS            Rev (fragment): human immunodeficiency virus 1 (HIV-1) Rev protein; rev; enhances nuclear export of unspliced and incompletely spliced viral mRNAs
   7753..7993    +  promoter       U6 promoter: RNA polymerase III promoter for human U6 snRNA
   8023..8098    +  misc_RNA       gRNA scaffold: guide RNA scaffold for the Streptococcus pyogenes CRISPR/Cas9 system
   8154..8271    +  misc_feature   cPPT/CTS: central polypurine tract and central termination sequence of HIV-1
