[The description below was written by a language model from this plasmid's Addgene catalogue record and pLannotate feature annotations shown in this document.]
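Description:
PFKM gRNA (BRDN0001149314) is a third-generation lentiviral guide RNA plasmid built on the lentiGuide-Puro backbone. It delivers a single Streptococcus pyogenes Cas9 guide directed against human PFKM, which encodes the muscle isoform of phosphofructokinase. It is propagated in E. coli as a high-copy plasmid through a ColE1/pUC-type origin with ampicillin selection (AmpR). The backbone also carries an f1 origin, an SV40 origin and poly(A) signal, and residual lac and T7/T3 cloning-vector elements.

The viral transfer cassette begins with an RSV promoter fused to a truncated HIV-1 5' LTR, which makes genomic RNA production Tat-independent. This is followed by the Ψ packaging signal with a gag fragment, the RRE for Rev-dependent nuclear export, and a cPPT/CTS. It ends in a self-inactivating ΔU3 3' LTR. Within this unit, a human U6 RNA polymerase III promoter drives the PFKM-specific spacer joined to the gRNA scaffold. Separately, an EF-1α core promoter with its intron A expresses puromycin N-acetyltransferase for selection of transduced mammalian cells. A WPRE sits downstream of this marker to enhance transcript expression.

The plasmid does not encode Cas9, so it has to be used with a separate Cas9 vector such as lentiCas9-Blast or in cells that already express Cas9. The guide was designed against several PFKM reference transcripts and belongs to a human kinome gRNA collection produced using optimized sgRNA design rules. It is typically used for lentiviral transduction followed by puromycin selection to knock out PFKM. The cloning method is not recorded.
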