Addgene plasmid #77077: PFKM gRNA (BRDN0001149314)
Purpose: 3rd generation lentiviral gRNA plasmid targeting human PFKM
Depositing lab: John Doench & David Root. Depositing organization: Broad Institute. Publication: Optimized sgRNA design to maximize activity and minimize off-target effects of CRISPR-Cas9. Doench JG, Fusi N, Sullender M, Hegde M, Vaimberg EW, Donovan KF, Smith I, Tothova Z, Wilen C, Orchard R, Virgin HW, Listgarten J, Root DE. Nat Biotechnol. 2016 Jan 18. doi: 10.1038/nbt.3437. PubMed 26780180.
Backbone
  Vector backbone: lentiGuide-Puro
  Backbone manufacturer: Zhang Lab (Addgene plasmid # 52963)
  Vector type: Mammalian Expression, Lentiviral, CRISPR
  Selectable markers: Puromycin
Growth in bacteria
  Bacterial resistance: Ampicillin, 100 μg/mL
  Growth temperature: 37°C
  Growth strain: DH5alpha
  Copy number: High Copy
Gene/Insert
  Gene/Insert name: PFKM (alt names: PFKM; NM_000289.5)
  gRNA/shRNA sequence: AAGGACTTTCGGGAACGAGA
  Species: H. sapiens (human)
  Entrez Gene: PFKM (a.k.a. ATP-PFK, GSD7, PFK-1, PFK-A, PFK1, PFKA, PFKX, PPP1R122)
  Promoter: hU6
  Cloning method: Unknown
  Sequencing primers: 5′ U6-F; 3′ pS2-R
Terms and licenses: Academic/Nonprofit Terms; Industry Terms: Not Available to Industry
Depositor comments: The gRNA was designed to target the following Genbank reference sequence(s): NM_000289.5,NM_001166686.1,NM_001166687.1,NM_001166688.1. Note that this plasmid does NOT contain Cas9. It should be used in conjunction with lentiCas9-Blast (Addgene #52962) or otherwise with cell lines already expressing Cas9. Browse the full kinome gRNA library at http://www.addgene.org/pooled-library/broadgpp-human-kinome/ or visit http://www.broadinstitute.org/rnai/public/ for detailed protocols and information.
How to cite: PFKM gRNA (BRDN0001149314) was a gift from John Doench & David Root (Addgene plasmid # 77077 ; http://n2t.net/addgene:77077 ; RRID:Addgene_77077)
