>Addgene plasmid #77077 | PFKM gRNA (BRDN0001149314) | depositor partial sequence | sequence record 144537 | Target Sequence
AAGGACTTTCGGGAACGAGA
