>Addgene plasmid #77077 | PFKM gRNA (BRDN0001149314) | addgene partial sequence | sequence record 187069 | hU6-F
CGTAGAAAGTAATAATTTCTTGGGTAGTTTGCAGTTTTAAAATTATGTTTTAAAATGGACTATCATATGC
TTACCGTAACTTGAAAGTATTTCGATTTCTTGGCTTTATATATCTTGTGGAAAGGACGAAACACCGAAGG
ACTTTCGGGAACGAGAGTTTTAGAGCTAGAAATAGCAAGTTAAAATAAGGCTAGTCCGTTATCAACTTGA
AAAAGTGGCACCGAGTCGGTGCTTTTTTAAGCTTGGCGTAACTAGATCTTGAGACAAATGGCAGTATTCA
TCCACAATTTTAAAAGAAAAGGGGGGATTGGGGGGTACAGTGCAGGGGAAAGAATAGTAGACATAATAGC
AACAGACATACAAACTAAAGAATTACAAAAACAAATTACAAAAATTCAAAATTTTCGGGTTTATTACAGG
GACAGCAGAGATCCACTTTGGCGCCGGCTCGAGGGGGCCCGGGTGCAAAGATGGATAAAGTTTTAAACAG
AGAGGAATCTTTGCAGCTAATGGACCTTCTAGGTCTTGAAAGGAGTGGGAATTGGCTCCGGTGCCCGTCA
GTGGGCAGAG
